>Addgene plasmid #228141 | pMRX-IBU-SNAP-Rab7 | addgene full sequence | sequence record 453951 | Addgene NGS Result
GACATTGATTATTGACTAGTTATTAATAGTAATCAATTACGGGGTCATTAGTTCATAGCCCATATATGGA
GTTCCGCGTTACATAACTTACGGTAAATGGCCCGCCTGGCTGACCGCCCAACGACCCCCGCCCATTGACG
TCAATAATGACGTATGTTCCCATAGTAACGCCAATAGGGACTTTCCATTGACGTCAATGGGTGGAGTATT
TACGGTAAACTGCCCACTTGGCAGTACATCAAGTGTATCATATGCCAAGTACGCCCCCTATTGACGTCAA
TGACGGTAAATGGCCCGCCTGGCATTATGCCCAGTACATGACCTTATGGGACTTTCCTACTTGGCAGTAC
ATCTACGTATTAGTCATCGCTATTACCATGCTAGAGAACCATCAGATGTTTCCAGGGTGCCCCAAGGACC
TGAAATGACCCTGTGCCTTATTTGAACTAACCAATCAGTTCGCTTCTCGCTTCTGTTCGCGCGCTTCTGC
TCCCCGAGCTCAATAAAAGAGCCCACAACCCCTCACTCGGCGCGCCAGTCCTCCGATTGACTGAGTCGCC
CGGGTACCCGTGTATCCAATAAACCCTCTTGCAGTTGCATCCGACTTGTGGTCTCGCTGTTCCTTGGGAG
GGTCTCCTCTGAGTGATTGACTACCCGTCAGCGGGGGTCTTTCATTTGGGGGCTCGTCCGGGATCGGGAG
ACCCCTGCCCAGGGACCACCGACCCACCACCGGGAGGTAAGCTGGCCAGCAACTTATCTGTGTCTGTCCG
ATTGTCTAGTGTCTATGACTGATTTTATGCGCCTGCGTCGGTACTAGTTAGCTAACTAGCTCTGTATCTG
GCGGACCCGTGGTGGAACTGACGAGTTCGGAACACCCGGCCGCAACCCTGGGAGACGTCCCAGGGACTTC
GGGGGCCGTTTTTGTGGCCCGACCTGAGTCCAAAAATCCCGATCGTTTTGGACTCTTTGGTGCACCCCCC
TTAGAGGAGGGATATGTGGTTCTGGTAGGAGACGAGAACCTAAAACAGTTCCCGCCTCCGTCTGAATTTT
TGCTTTCGGTTTGGGACCGAAGCCGCGCCGCGCGTCTTGTCTGCTGCAGCATCGTTCTGTGTTGTCTCTG
TCTGACTGTGTTTCTGTATTTGTCTGAAAATATGGGCCCGGGCCAGACTGTTACCACTCCCTTAAGTTTG
ACCTTAGGTCACTGGAAAGATGTCGAGCGGATCGCTCACAACCAGTCGGTAGATGTCAAGAAGAGACGTT
GGGTTACCTTCTGCTCTGCAGAATGGCCAACCTTTAACGTCGGATGGCCGCGAGACGGCACCTTTAACCG
AGACCTCATCACCCAGGTTAAGATCAAGGTCTTTTCACCTGGCCCGCATGGACACCCAGACCAGGTCCCC
TACATCGTGACCTGGGAAGCCTTGGCTTTTGACCCCCCTCCCTGGGTCAAGCCCTTTGTACACCCTAAGC
CTCCGCCTCCTCTTCCTCCATCCGCCCCGTCTCTCCCCCTTGAACCTCCTCGTTCGACCCCGCCTCGATC
CTCCCTTTATCCAGCCCTCACTCCTTCTCTAGGCGCCCCCATATGGCCATATGAGATCTTATATGGGGCA
CCCCCGCCCCTTGTAAACTTCCCTGACCCTGACATGACAAGAGTTACTAACAGCCCCTCTCTCCAAGCTC
ACTTACAGGCTCTCTACTTAGTCCAGCACGAAGTCTGGAGACCTCTGGCGGCAGCCTACCAAGAACAACT
GGACCGACCGGTGGTACCTCACCCTTACCGAGTCGGCGACACAGTGTGGGTCCGCCGACACCAGACTAAG
AACCTAGAACCTCGCTGGAAAGGACCTTACACAGTCCTGCTGACCACCCCCACCGCCCTCAAAGTAGACG
GCATCGCAGCTTGGATACACGCCGCCCACGTGAAGGCTGCCGACCCCGGGGGTGGACCATCCTCTAGACT
GCCGGATCTGCCATCGATATAAAGCTTGCCACCATGGACAAAGACTGCGAAATGAAGCGCACCACCCTGG
ATAGCCCTCTGGGCAAGCTGGAACTGTCTGGGTGCGAACAGGGCCTGCACCGTATCATCTTCCTGGGCAA
AGGAACATCTGCCGCCGACGCCGTGGAAGTGCCTGCCCCAGCCGCCGTGCTGGGCGGACCAGAGCCACTG
ATGCAGGCCACCGCCTGGCTCAACGCCTACTTTCACCAGCCTGAGGCCATCGAGGAGTTCCCTGTGCCAG
CCCTGCACCACCCAGTGTTCCAGCAGGAGAGCTTTACCCGCCAGGTGCTGTGGAAACTGCTGAAAGTGGT
GAAGTTCGGAGAGGTCATCAGCTACAGCCACCTGGCCGCCCTGGCCGGCAATCCCGCCGCCACCGCCGCC
GTGAAAACCGCCCTGAGCGGAAATCCCGTGCCCATTCTGATCCCCTGCCACCGGGTGGTGCAGGGCGACC
TGGACGTGGGGGGCTACGAGGGCGGGCTCGCCGTGAAAGAGTGGCTGCTGGCCCACGAGGGCCACAGACT
GGGCAAGCCTGGGCTGGGTGGTTCAGGCTCGGGATCCGGGAATTCGGGTCTCGAGAAAAGCGGCCGCCAC
ATGACCTCTAGGAAGAAAGTGTTGCTGAAGGTCATCATCCTGGGGGACTCTGGTGTTGGAAAGACCTCTC
TCATGAACCAGTATGTGAACAAGAAGTTCAGTAACCAGTACAAAGCCACAATAGGAGCGGACTTTCTGAC
CAAGGAGGTGATGGTGGACGACAGACTTGTTACCATGCAGATCTGGGACACAGCCGGTCAAGAACGGTTC
CAGTCTCTTGGTGTGGCCTTCTACAGAGGTGCAGATTGCTGTGTTCTGGTGTTTGATGTGACTGCCCCCA
ACACTTTCAAAACCCTCGACAGCTGGAGAGACGAGTTTCTCATCCAGGCCAGCCCCCGGGATCCCGAGAA
CTTCCCTTTTGTTGTGTTGGGAAACAAGATTGACCTGGAAAACAGACAAGTGGCCACAAAGAGGGCACAG
GCTTGGTGCTACAGCAAAAACAACATTCCTTACTTCGAGACCAGTGCCAAGGAGGCCATCAATGTGGAGC
AGGCCTTCCAGACAATTGCTCGGAATGCCCTTAAACAGGAAACAGAAGTGGAACTGTACAATGAATTCCC
TGAACCCATCAAACTGGACAAGAATGACCGGGCCAAGGCCTCCGCAGAAAGCTGCAGTTGTTGAGAGCGG
CCGCTACGTAAATTCCGCCCCCCCCCCTAACGTTACTGGCCGAAGCCGCTTGGAATAAGGCCGGTGTGCG
TTTGTCTATATGTTATTTTCCACCATATTGCCGTCTTTTGGCAATGTGAGGGCCCGGAAACCTGGCCCTG
TCTTCTTGACGAGCATTCCTAGGGGTCTTTCCCCTCTCGCCAAAGGAATGCAAGGTCTGTTGAATGTCGT
GAAGGAAGCAGTTCCTCTGGAAGTTTCTTGAAGACAAACAACGTCTGTAGCGACCCTTTGCAGGCAGCGG
AACCCCCCACCTGGCGACAGGTGCCTCTGCGGCCAAAAGCCACGTGTATAAGATACACCTGCAAAGGCGG
CACAACCCCAGTGCCACGTTGTGAGTTGGATAGTTGTGGAAAGAGTCAAATGGCTCTCCTCAAGCGTATT
CAACAAGGGGCTGAAGGATGCCCAGAAGGTACCCCATTGTATGGGATCTGATCTGGGGCCTCGGTGCACA
TGCTTTACATGTGTTTAGTCGAGGTTAAAAAAACGTCTAGGCCCCCCGAACCACGGGGACGTGGTTTTCC
TTTGAAAAACACGATGATAATATGGCCACAACCGTCGACATGGTCATGAAAACATTTAACATTTCTCAAC
AAGATCTAGAATTAGTAGAAGTAGCGACAGAGAAGATTACAATGCTTTATGAGGATAATAAACATCATGT
GGGAGCGGCAATTCGTACGAAAACAGGAGAAATCATTTCGGCAGTACATATTGAAGCGTATATAGGACGA
GTAACTGTTTGTGCAGAAGCCATTGCGATTGGTAGTGCAGTTTCGAATGGACAAAAGGATTTTGACACGA
TTGTAGCTGTTAGACACCCTTATTCTGACGAAGTAGATAGAAGTATTCGAGTGGTAAGTCCTTGTGGTAT
GTGTAGGGAGTTGATTTCAGACTATGCACCAGATTGTTTTGTGTTAATAGAAATGAATGGCAAGTTAGTC
AAAACTACGATTGAAGAACTCATTCCACTCAAATATACCCGAAATTAAGTCGACCGCCCGCCCCACGACC
CGCAGCGCCCGACCGAAAGGAGCGCACGACCCCATGGCTCGACGATAAAATAAAAGATTTTATTTAGTCT
CCAGAAAAAGGGGGGAATGAAAGACCCCACCTGTAGGTTTGGCAAGCTAGCTTAAGTAACGCCATTTTGC
AAGGCATGGAAAAATACATAACTGAGAATAGAGAAGTTCAGATCAAGGTCAGGAACAGATGGAACAGCTG
AATATGGGCCAAACAGGATATCTGTGGTAAGCAGTTCCTGCCCCGGCTCAGGGCCAAGAACAGATGGAAC
AGCTGAATATGGGCCAAACAGGATATCTGTGGTAAGCAGTTCCTGCCCCGGCTCAGGGCCAAGAACAGAT
GGTCCCCAGATGCGGTCCAGCCCTCAGCAGTTTCTAGAGAACCATCAGATGTTTCCAGGGTGCCCCAAGG
ACCTGAAATGACCCTGTGCCTTATTTGAACTAACCAATCAGTTCGCTTCTCGCTTCTGTTCGCGCGCTTC
TGCTCCCCGAGCTCAATAAAAGAGCCCACAACCCCTCACTCGGCGCGCCAGTCCTCCGATTGACTGAGTC
GCCCGGGTACCCGTGTATCCAATAAACCCTCTTGCAGTTGCATCCGACTTGTGGTCTCGCTGTTCCTTGG
GAGGGTCTCCTCTGAGTGATTGACTACCCGTCAGCGGGGGTCTTTCACATGCAGCATGTATCAAAATTAA
TTTGGTTTTTTTTCTTAAGTATTTACATTAAATGGCCATAGTTGCATTAATGAATCGGCCAACGCGCGGG
GAGAGGCGGTTTGCGTATTGGGCGCTCTTCCGCTTCCTCGCTCACTGACTCGCTGCGCTCGGTCGTTCGG
CTGCGGCGAGCGGTATCAGCTCACTCAAAGGCGGTAATACGGTTATCCACAGAATCAGGGGATAACGCAG
GAAAGAACATGTGAGCAAAAGGCCAGCAAAAGGCCAGGAACCGTAAAAAGGCCGCGTTGCTGGCGTTTTT
CCATAGGCTCCGCCCCCCTGACGAGCATCACAAAAATCGACGCTCAAGTCAGAGGTGGCGAAACCCGACA
GGACTATAAAGATACCAGGCGTTTCCCCCTGGAAGCTCCCTCGTGCGCTCTCCTGTTCCGACCCTGCCGC
TTACCGGATACCTGTCCGCCTTTCTCCCTTCGGGAAGCGTGGCGCTTTCTCATAGCTCACGCTGTAGGTA
TCTCAGTTCGGTGTAGGTCGTTCGCTCCAAGCTGGGCTGTGTGCACGAACCCCCCGTTCAGCCCGACCGC
TGCGCCTTATCCGGTAACTATCGTCTTGAGTCCAACCCGGTAAGACACGACTTATCGCCACTGGCAGCAG
CCACTGGTAACAGGATTAGCAGAGCGAGGTATGTAGGCGGTGCTACAGAGTTCTTGAAGTGGTGGCCTAA
CTACGGCTACACTAGAAGAACAGTATTTGGTATCTGCGCTCTGCTGAAGCCAGTTACCTTCGGAAAAAGA
GTTGGTAGCTCTTGATCCGGCAAACAAACCACCGCTGGTAGCGGTGGTTTTTTTGTTTGCAAGCAGCAGA
TTACGCGCAGAAAAAAAGGATCTCAAGAAGATCCTTTGATCTTTTCTACGGGGTCTGACGCTCAGTGGAA
CGAAAACTCACGTTAAGGGATTTTGGTCATGAGATTATCAAAAAGGATCTTCACCTAGATCCTTTTGCGG
CCGGCCGCAAATCAATCTAAAGTATATATGAGTAAACTTGGTCTGACAGTTACCAATGCTTAATCAGTGA
GGCACCTATCTCAGCGATCTGTCTATTTCGTTCATCCATAGTTGCCTGACTCCCCGTCGTGTAGATAACT
ACGATACGGGAGGGCTTACCATCTGGCCCCAGTGCTGCAATGATACCGCGAGACCCACGCTCACCGGCTC
CAGATTTATCAGCAATAAACCAGCCAGCCGGAAGGGCCGAGCGCAGAAGTGGTCCTGCAACTTTATCCGC
CTCCATCCAGTCTATTAATTGTTGCCGGGAAGCTAGAGTAAGTAGTTCGCCAGTTAATAGTTTGCGCAAC
GTTGTTGCCATTGCTACAGGCATCGTGGTGTCACGCTCGTCGTTTGGTATGGCTTCATTCAGCTCCGGTT
CCCAACGATCAAGGCGAGTTACATGATCCCCCATGTTGTGCAAAAAAGCGGTTAGCTCCTTCGGTCCTCC
GATCGTTGTCAGAAGTAAGTTGGCCGCAGTGTTATCACTCATGGTTATGGCAGCACTGCATAATTCTCTT
ACTGTCATGCCATCCGTAAGATGCTTTTCTGTGACTGGTGAGTACTCAACCAAGTCATTCTGAGAATAGT
GTATGCGGCGACCGAGTTGCTCTTGCCCGGCGTCAACACGGGATAATACCGCGCCACATAGCAGAACTTT
AAAAGTGCTCATCATTGGAAAACGTTCTTCGGGGCGAAAACTCTCAAGGATCTTACCGCTGTTGAGATCC
AGTTCGATGTAACCCACTCGTGCACCCAACTGATCTTCAGCATCTTTTACTTTCACCAGCGTTTCTGGGT
GAGCAAAAACAGGAAGGCAAAATGCCGCAAAAAAGGGAATAAGGGCGACACGGAAATGTTGAATACTCAT
ACTCTTCCTTTTTCAATATTATTGAAGCATTTATCAGGGTTATTGTCTCATGAGCGGATACATATTTGAA
TGTATTTAGAAAAATAAACAAATAGGGGTTCCGCGCACATTTCCCCGAAAAGTGCCACCTGACGTCTAAG
AAACCATTATTATCATGACATTAACCTATAAAAATAGGCGTATCACGAGGCCCTTTCGTCTTCACTATAG
GAGCTTGGCCCATTGCATACGTTGTATCCATATCATAATATGTACATTTATATTGGCTCATGTCCAACAT
TACCGCCATGTT
Features (pLannotate 1.2.2; 14 found; start..end, strand, type, name):
      1..380     +  enhancer       CMV enhancer: human cytomegalovirus immediate early enhancer
    381..676     +  LTR            3' LTR (ΔU3) (fragment): self-inactivating 3' long terminal repeat (LTR) from Moloney murine leukemia virus
    739..1096    +  misc_feature   MMLV Ψ: packaging signal of Moloney murine leukemia virus (MMLV)
   1161..1577    +  CDS            gag (truncated): truncated Moloney murine leukemia virus (MMLV) gag gene lacking the start codon
   1587..1961    +  misc_feature   pol region: Moloney murine leukemia virus (MMLV) pol region containing the splice acceptor site
   1994..2539    +  CDS            SNAP-tag®: human O6-alkylguanine-DNA-alkyltransferase variant that forms covalent bonds with benzylguanine derivatives fast-reacting variant, optimized for mammalian expression
   2591..3211    +  CDS            RAB7A: RAB7A_HUMAN - Also known as RAB7. Experimental evidence at protein level: Swiss-Prot protein existence level 1. Small GTPase which cycles between active GTP-bound and inactive GDP-bound states. In its active state, binds to a variety of effector proteins playing a key role in the regulation of endo- lysosomal trafficking. Governs early-to-late endosomal maturation, microtubule minus-end as well as plus-end directed endosomal migration and positioning, and endosome-lysosome transport through different protein-protein interaction cascades. Plays a central role, not only in endosomal traffic, but
   3238..3813    +  misc_feature   IRES2: internal ribosome entry site (IRES) of the encephalomyocarditis virus (EMCV)
   3826..4245    +  CDS            bsr: BSR_BACCE - Experimental evidence at protein level: Swiss-Prot protein existence level 1. Catalyzes the deamination of the cytosine moiety of the antibiotics blasticidin S, cytomycin and acetylblasticidin S. From Bacillus cereus.
   4356..4947    +  LTR            LTR: long terminal repeat from Moloney murine leukemia virus
   5013..5065    -  CDS            lacI (fragment): lac repressor; lacI; The lac repressor binds to the lac operator to inhibit transcription in E. coli. This inhibition can be relieved by adding lactose or isopropyl-β-D-thiogalactopyranoside (IPTG).
   5248..5836    -  rep_origin     ori: high-copy-number ColE1/pMB1/pBR322/pUC origin of replication
   6000..6860    -  CDS            AmpR: β-lactamase; bla; confers resistance to ampicillin, carbenicillin, and related antibiotics
   6861..6965    -  promoter       AmpR promoter: bla
