[The description below was written by a language model from this plasmid's Addgene catalogue record and pLannotate feature annotations shown in this document.]
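Description:
pMRX-IBU-SNAP-Rab7 is a Moloney murine leukemia virus (MMLV)-based retroviral expression vector built on the pMRX-IBU backbone, with a total size of about 7.2 kb. It is intended for expressing SNAP-tagged Rab7 in mammalian cells. In bacteria it is maintained through a high-copy ColE1/pUC-type origin and an ampicillin resistance gene (β-lactamase) driven by its own promoter. A short lacI fragment also annotated in the backbone appears to be a cloning remnant.

The viral portion begins with a hybrid 5' LTR in which the CMV immediate-early enhancer is fused to an MMLV LTR fragment lacking U3. This arrangement drives strong transcription of the genomic RNA in packaging cells. It is followed by the Ψ packaging signal, a truncated gag sequence without its start codon, and a pol region carrying the splice acceptor, elements that support RNA encapsidation and expression of the downstream cassette. No separate internal promoter is annotated, so expression appears to come from the LTR-derived transcript.

The payload is a single bicistronic unit. A SNAP-tag coding sequence is placed N-terminal to mouse Rab7 (Rab7a); the automated annotation matched this to the human RAB7A orthologue. An EMCV IRES follows, then the bsr blasticidin S deaminase gene, and a full MMLV LTR closes the provirus. Because the IRES links blasticidin resistance to the same transcript, selection enriches for stably transduced cells that express the fusion. Rab7 is a small GTPase governing late endosome and lysosome trafficking, and the SNAP-tag binds benzylguanine-derivatized dyes covalently. The construct therefore serves as a labelable late endosome/lysosome marker, consistent with the depositors' organelle analysis work.
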