Addgene plasmid #228141: pMRX-IBU-SNAP-Rab7
Purpose: Expresses SNAP-Rab7 in mammalian cells
Depositing lab: Noboru Mizushima. Depositing organization: The University of Tokyo. Publication: Organelle landscape analysis using a multiparametric particle-based method. Kurikawa Y, Koyama-Honda I, Tamura N, Koike S, Mizushima N. PLoS Biol. 2024 Sep 17;22(9):e3002777. doi: 10.1371/journal.pbio.3002777. eCollection 2024 Sep. PubMed 39288101.
Backbone
  Vector backbone: pMRX-IBU
  Backbone size w/o insert (bp): 5932
  Total vector size (bp): 7152
  Vector type: Mammalian Expression, Retroviral
  Selectable markers: Blasticidin
Growth in bacteria
  Bacterial resistance: Ampicillin, 100 μg/mL
  Growth temperature: 37°C
  Growth strain: NEB Stable
  Copy number: Unknown
Gene/Insert
  Gene/Insert name: Rab7
  Species: M. musculus (mouse)
  Insert size (bp): 623
  GenBank ID: AB232599
  Entrez Gene: Rab7 (a.k.a. Rab7a)
  Tag / fusion protein: SNAP (N terminal on insert)
Terms and licenses: Academic/Nonprofit Terms; Industry Terms: Not Available to Industry
How to cite: pMRX-IBU-SNAP-Rab7 was a gift from Noboru Mizushima (Addgene plasmid # 228141 ; http://n2t.net/addgene:228141 ; RRID:Addgene_228141)
